Addgene plasmid #74494: pBLO1811_arC9_noNLS_human
Purpose: Human codon optimized plasmid to express arC9 t2a mCherry w/o NLS and a sgRNA
Depositing lab: David Savage. Depositing organization: University of California, Berkeley. Publication: Profiling of engineering hotspots identifies an allosteric CRISPR-Cas9 switch. Oakes BL, Nadler DC, Flamholz A, Fellmann C, Staahl BT, Doudna JA, Savage DF. Nat Biotechnol. 2016 May 2. doi: 10.1038/nbt.3528. PubMed 27136077.
Backbone
  Vector backbone: px330
  Vector type: Mammalian Expression, CRISPR
Growth in bacteria
  Bacterial resistance: Ampicillin, 100 μg/mL
  Growth temperature: 37°C
  Growth strain: DH5alpha
  Copy number: High Copy
Gene/Insert
  Gene/Insert name: arC9 (alt name: allosterically regulated Cas9)
  Species: H. sapiens (human)
  Tag / fusion protein: t2a mCherry (C-terminal on insert)
  Cloning method: Restriction Enzyme; 5′ cloning site bsaI (destroyed during cloning); 3′ cloning site bsaI (destroyed during cloning)
  Sequencing primers: 5′ GAGGGCCTATTTCCCATGATTCCT; 3′ TTCCTCATTTTATTAGGAAAGGACAGTGG
Resource information
  A portion of this plasmid was derived from a plasmid made by: pX330 with modified inserts
Terms and licenses: Academic/Nonprofit Terms; Industry Terms: Not Available to Industry
How to cite: pBLO1811_arC9_noNLS_human was a gift from David Savage (Addgene plasmid # 74494 ; http://n2t.net/addgene:74494 ; RRID:Addgene_74494)
