[The description below was written by a language model from this plasmid's Addgene catalogue record and pLannotate feature annotations shown in this document.]
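Description:
pBLO1811_arC9_noNLS_human is a mammalian CRISPR expression plasmid of about 9.9 kb built on the px330 backbone. It is propagated in E. coli at high copy from a ColE1/pUC-type origin under ampicillin selection (AmpR with its own bla promoter). The backbone also retains an M13/f1-type phage origin, small bom and rop fragments, and a single AAV2 inverted terminal repeat. With only one ITR annotated, nothing in the record suggests it is meant for AAV packaging.

The plasmid carries two expression units. A human U6 RNA polymerase III promoter drives an S. pyogenes single guide RNA, annotated as tracrRNA and gRNA scaffold fragments. The record does not state a particular spacer, and the BsaI cloning sites are listed as destroyed during cloning. Downstream, a hybrid promoter made of the CMV enhancer, chicken β-actin promoter and a hybrid intron drives arC9, the allosterically regulated Cas9, in human codon-optimised form. In the feature table, the S. pyogenes Cas9 coding sequence is interrupted early in its N-terminal portion by a fragment of human ESR1 (estrogen receptor alpha). This matches a domain-insertion design intended to put Cas9 activity under allosteric control, though the record does not name the ligand used.

The Cas9 in this version has no nuclear localisation signal. It is joined at its C terminus through a T2A self-cleaving peptide to mCherry, so red fluorescence marks expressing cells as a separate protein, and the transcript ends at a bGH polyadenylation signal. The construct is suited to testing switchable genome editing in human cells and to comparing arC9 behaviour without an NLS.
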