Features (pLannotate 1.2.2; 20 found; start..end, strand, type, name):
      1..589     +  rep_origin     ori: high-copy-number ColE1/pMB1/pBR322/pUC origin of replication
    651..891     +  promoter       U6 promoter: RNA polymerase III promoter for human U6 snRNA
    936..1003    +  misc_RNA       tracrRNA (fragment): trans-activating CRISPR RNA for the Streptococcus pyogenes CRISPR/Cas9 system
   1010..1053    +  misc_RNA       gRNA scaffold (fragment): guide RNA scaffold for the Streptococcus pyogenes CRISPR/Cas9 system
   1100..1385    +  enhancer       CMV enhancer: human cytomegalovirus immediate early enhancer; contains an 18-bp deletion relative to the standard CMV enhancer
   1387..1664    +  promoter       chicken β-actin promoter: No description available
   1665..1893    +  intron         hybrid intron: hybrid between chicken β-actin (CBA) and minute virus of mice (MMV) introns (Gray et al., 2011)
   1932..2622    +  CDS            Cas9(N) (fragment): N-terminal portion of Streptococcus pyogenes Cas9 (Zetsche et al., 2015)
   2625..3395    +  CDS            ESR1 (fragment): ESR1_HUMAN - Also known as ESR, NR3A1. Experimental evidence at protein level: Swiss-Prot protein existence level 1. [Isoform 3]: Involved in activation of NOS3 and endothelial nitric oxide production (PubMed:21937726). Isoforms lacking one or several functional domains are thought to modulate transcriptional activity by competitive ligand or DNA binding and/or heterodimerization with the full-length receptor (PubMed:10970861). Binds to ERE and inhibits isoform 1 (PubMed:10970861). From Homo sapiens (Human).
   3393..4421    +  CDS            Cas9(N) (fragment): N-terminal portion of Streptococcus pyogenes Cas9 (Zetsche et al., 2015)
   4308..6806    +  CDS            Cas9(C): C-terminal portion of Streptococcus pyogenes Cas9 (Zetsche et al., 2015)
   6882..7589    +  CDS            mCherry: mCherry is a basic (constitutively fluorescent) red fluorescent protein published in 2004, derived from Discosoma sp.. It is reported to be a very rapidly-maturing monomer with low acid sensitivity.
   7623..7734    +  polyA_signal   bGH poly(A) signal: bovine growth hormone polyadenylation signal
   7839..7979    +  repeat_region  AAV2 ITR: inverted terminal repeat of adeno-associated virus serotype 2 inverted
   7984..8035    -  misc_feature   bom (fragment): basis of mobility region from pBR322
   8054..8434    +  rep_origin     M13 ori (sequence partly withheld): M13 bacteriophage origin of replication; arrow indicates direction of (+) strand synthesis
   8510..8559    -  misc_feature   bom (fragment): basis of mobility region from pBR322
   8661..8696    -  CDS            rop (fragment): Rop protein, which maintains plasmids at low copy number; rop
   8791..8895    +  promoter       AmpR promoter: bla
   8896..9756    +  CDS            AmpR: β-lactamase; bla; confers resistance to ampicillin, carbenicillin, and related antibiotics
>Addgene plasmid #74494 | pBLO1811_arC9_noNLS_human | depositor full sequence | sequence record 140492 | Plasmid map
TTGAGATCCTTTTTTTCTGCGCGTAATCTGCTGCTTGCAAACAAAAAAACCACCGCTACCAGCGGTGGTT
TGTTTGCCGGATCAAGAGCTACCAACTCTTTTTCCGAAGGTAACTGGCTTCAGCAGAGCGCAGATACCAA
ATACTGTCCTTCTAGTGTAGCCGTAGTTAGGCCACCACTTCAAGAACTCTGTAGCACCGCCTACATACCT
CGCTCTGCTAATCCTGTTACCAGTGGCTGCTGCCAGTGGCGATAAGTCGTGTCTTACCGGGTTGGACTCA
AGACGATAGTTACCGGATAAGGCGCAGCGGTCGGGCTGAACGGGGGGTTCGTGCACACAGCCCAGCTTGG
AGCGAACGACCTACACCGAACTGAGATACCTACAGCGTGAGCTATGAGAAAGCGCCACGCTTCCCGAAGG
GAGAAAGGCGGACAGGTATCCGGTAAGCGGCAGGGTCGGAACAGGAGAGCGCACGAGGGAGCTTCCAGGG
GGAAACGCCTGGTATCTTTATAGTCCTGTCGGGTTTCGCCACCTCTGACTTGAGCGTCGATTTTTGTGAT
GCTCGTCAGGGGGGCGGAGCCTATGGAAAAACGCCAGCAACGCGGCCTTTTTACGGTTCCTGGCCTTTTG
CTGGCCTTTTGCTCACATGTGAGGGCCTATTTCCCATGATTCCTTCATATTTGCATATACGATACAAGGC
TGTTAGAGAGATAATTGGAATTAATTTGACTGTAAACACAAAGATATTAGTACAAAATACGTGACGTAGA
AAGTAATAATTTCTTGGGTAGTTTGCAGTTTTAAAATTATGTTTTAAAATGGACTATCATATGCTTACCG
TAACTTGAAAGTATTTCGATTTCTTGGCTTTATATATCTTGTGGAAAGGACGAAACACCGGGTCTTCGAG
AAGACCTGTTTAAGAGCTATGCTGGAAACAGCATAGCAAGTTTAAATAAGGCTAGTCCGTTATCAACTTG
AAAAAGTGGCACCGAGTCGGTGCTTTTTTGTTTTAGAGCTAGAAATAGCAAGTTAAAATAAGGCTAGTCC
GTTTTTAGCGCGTGCGCCAATTCTGCAGACAAATGGCTCTAGAGGTACCCGTTACATAACTTACGGTAAA
TGGCCCGCCTGGCTGACCGCCCAACGACCCCCGCCCATTGACGTCAATAGTAACGCCAATAGGGACTTTC
CATTGACGTCAATGGGTGGAGTATTTACGGTAAACTGCCCACTTGGCAGTACATCAAGTGTATCATATGC
CAAGTACGCCCCCTATTGACGTCAATGACGGTAAATGGCCCGCCTGGCATTGTGCCCAGTACATGACCTT
ATGGGACTTTCCTACTTGGCAGTACATCTACGTATTAGTCATCGCTATTACCATGGTCGAGGTGAGCCCC
ACGTTCTGCTTCACTCTCCCCATCTCCCCCCCCTCCCCACCCCCAATTTTGTATTTATTTATTTTTTAAT
TATTTTGTGCAGCGATGGGGGCGGGGGGGGGGGGGGGGCGCGCGCCAGGCGGGGCGGGGCGGGGCGAGGG
GCGGGGCGGGGCGAGGCGGAGAGGTGCGGCGGCAGCCAATCAGAGCGGCGCGCTCCGAAAGTTTCCTTTT
ATGGCGAGGCGGCGGCGGCGGCGGCCCTATAAAAAGCGAAGCGCGCGGCGGGCGGGAGTCGCTGCGACGC
TGCCTTCGCCCCGTGCCCCGCTCCGCCGCCGCCTCGCGCCGCCCGCCCCGGCTCTGACTGACCGCGTTAC
TCCCACAGGTGAGCGGGCGGGACGGCCCTTCTCCTCCGGGCTGTAATTAGCTGAGCAAGAGGTAAGGGTT
TAAGGGATGGTTGGTTGGTGGGGTATTAATGTTTAATTACCTGGAGCACCTGCCTGAAATCACTTTTTTT
CAGGTTGGACCGGTATGGATTACAAAGACGATGACGATAAGGACAAGAAGTACAGCATCGGCCTGGACAT
CGGCACCAACTCTGTGGGCTGGGCCGTGATCACCGACGAGTACAAGGTGCCCAGCAAGAAATTCAAGGTG
CTGGGCAACACCGACCGGCACAGCATCAAGAAGAACCTGATCGGAGCCCTGCTGTTCGACAGCGGCGAAA
CAGCCGAGGCCACCCGGCTGAAGAGAACCGCCAGAAGAAGATACACCAGACGGAAGAACCGGATCTGCTA
TCTGCAAGAGATCTTCAGCAACGAGATGGCCAAGGTGGACGACAGCTTCTTCCACAGACTGGAAGAGTCC
TTCCTGGTGGAAGAGGATAAGAAGCACGAGCGGCACCCCATCTTCGGCAACATCGTGGACGAGGTGGCCT
ACCACGAGAAGTACCCCACCATCTACCACCTGAGAAAGAAACTGGTGGACAGCACCGACAAGGCCGACCT
GCGGCTGATCTATCTGGCCCTGGCCCACATGATCAAGTTCCGGGGCCACTTCCTGATCGAGGGCGACCTG
AACCCCGACAACAGCGACGTGGACAAGCTGTTCATCCAGCTGGTGCAGACCTACAACCAGCTGTTCGAGG
AAAACCCCATCAACGCCAGCGGCGTGGACGCCAAGGCCATCCTGTCTGCCAGACTGAGCAAGAGCAGACG
GCTGGAAAATCTGATCGCCCAGCTGCCCGGCGCATCTCCAGCAAACAGTCTTGCCTTGAGTCTCACAGCA
GACCAGATGGTGTCAGCACTGCTCGATGCGGAGCCACCTATACTCTACTCTGAATACGACCCAACCAGAC
CGTTCAGCGAGGCTTCAATGATGGGACTCCTGACTAATCTGGCGGACAGGGAACTTGTGCACATGATCAA
TTGGGCCAAACGGGTTCCCGGTTTTGTTGACCTTACCCTGCATGATCAGGTTCATCTGTTGGAATGTGCA
TGGCTCGAAATACTTATGATTGGGCTCGTATGGAGGTCCATGGAGCACCCTGGCAAGCTCCTGTTTGCTC
CAAATCTCTTGTTGGATCGGAATCAGGGTAAATGTGTCGAAGGAATGGTAGAGATTTTTGATATGCTCCT
GGCAACCTCCAGTCGGTTCCGAATGATGAATCTGCAGGGGGAGGAGTTCGTGTGTCTGAAATCTATTATC
CTGCTTAATTCCGGCGTTTATACTTTTCTGTCATCTACACTGAAGTCCCTGGAGGAGAAGGACCACATTC
ATCGCGTGTTGGACAAGATAACCGACACACTCATCCATCTGATGGCTAAGGCAGGGCTGACCCTGCAACA
GCAACACCAGAGGCTTGCCCAACTGTTGCTCATTCTGAGCCACATCAGGCATATGTCCAATAAAGGAATG
GAACACCTGTACAGCATGAAGTGTAAGAACGTAGTGCCACTCTATGATCTTCTTTTGGAGATGCTGGACG
CTCACAGGCTCCACGCACCACCTGCATCTCCAGGCGAGAAGAAGAATGGCCTGTTCGGCAACCTGATTGC
CCTGAGCCTGGGCCTGACCCCCAACTTCAAGAGCAACTTCGACCTGGCCGAGGATGCCAAACTGCAGCTG
AGCAAGGACACCTACGACGACGACCTGGACAACCTGCTGGCCCAGATCGGCGACCAGTACGCCGACCTGT
TTCTGGCCGCCAAGAACCTGTCCGACGCCATCCTGCTGAGCGACATCCTGAGAGTGAACACCGAGATCAC
CAAGGCCCCCCTGAGCGCCTCTATGATCAAGAGATACGACGAGCACCACCAGGACCTGACCCTGCTGAAA
GCTCTCGTGCGGCAGCAGCTGCCTGAGAAGTACAAAGAGATTTTCTTCGACCAGAGCAAGAACGGCTACG
CCGGCTACATTGACGGCGGAGCCAGCCAGGAAGAGTTCTACAAGTTCATCAAGCCCATCCTGGAAAAGAT
GGACGGCACCGAGGAACTGCTCGTGAAGCTGAACAGAGAGGACCTGCTGCGGAAGCAGCGGACCTTCGAC
AACGGCAGCATCCCCCACCAGATCCACCTGGGAGAGCTGCACGCCATTCTGCGGCGGCAGGAAGATTTTT
ACCCATTCCTGAAGGACAACCGGGAAAAGATCGAGAAGATCCTGACCTTCCGCATCCCCTACTACGTGGG
CCCTCTGGCCAGGGGAAACAGCAGATTCGCCTGGATGACCAGAAAGAGCGAGGAAACCATCACCCCCTGG
AACTTCGAGGAAGTGGTGGACAAGGGCGCTTCCGCCCAGAGCTTCATCGAGCGGATGACCAACTTCGATA
AGAACCTGCCCAACGAGAAGGTGCTGCCCAAGCACAGCCTGCTGTACGAGTACTTCACCGTGTATAACGA
GCTGACCAAAGTGAAATACGTGACCGAGGGAATGAGAAAGCCCGCCTTCCTGAGCGGCGAGCAGAAAAAG
GCCATCGTGGACCTGCTGTTCAAGACCAACCGGAAAGTGACCGTGAAGCAGCTGAAAGAGGACTACTTCA
AGAAAATCGAGTGCTTCGACTCCGTGGAAATCTCCGGCGTGGAAGATCGGTTCAACGCCTCCCTGGGCAC
ATACCACGATCTGCTGAAAATTATCAAGGACAAGGACTTCCTGGACAATGAGGAAAACGAGGACATTCTG
GAAGATATCGTGCTGACCCTGACACTGTTTGAGGACAGAGAGATGATCGAGGAACGGCTGAAAACCTATG
CCCACCTGTTCGACGACAAAGTGATGAAGCAGCTGAAGCGGCGGAGATACACCGGCTGGGGCAGGCTGAG
CCGGAAGCTGATCAACGGCATCCGGGACAAGCAGTCCGGCAAGACAATCCTGGATTTCCTGAAGTCCGAC
GGCTTCGCCAACAGAAACTTCATGCAGCTGATCCACGACGACAGCCTGACCTTTAAAGAGGACATCCAGA
AAGCCCAGGTGTCCGGCCAGGGCGATAGCCTGCACGAGCACATTGCCAATCTGGCCGGCAGCCCCGCCAT
TAAGAAGGGCATCCTGCAGACAGTGAAGGTGGTGGACGAGCTCGTGAAAGTGATGGGCCGGCACAAGCCC
GAGAACATCGTGATCGAAATGGCCAGAGAGAACCAGACCACCCAGAAGGGACAGAAGAACAGCCGCGAGA
GAATGAAGCGGATCGAAGAGGGCATCAAAGAGCTGGGCAGCCAGATCCTGAAAGAACACCCCGTGGAAAA
CACCCAGCTGCAGAACGAGAAGCTGTACCTGTACTACCTGCAGAATGGGCGGGATATGTACGTGGACCAG
GAACTGGACATCAACCGGCTGTCCGACTACGATGTGGACCATATCGTGCCTCAGAGCTTTCTGAAGGACG
ACTCCATCGACAACAAGGTGCTGACCAGAAGCGACAAGAACCGGGGCAAGAGCGACAACGTGCCCTCCGA
AGAGGTCGTGAAGAAGATGAAGAACTACTGGCGGCAGCTGCTGAACGCCAAGCTGATTACCCAGAGAAAG
TTCGACAATCTGACCAAGGCCGAGAGAGGCGGCCTGAGCGAACTGGATAAGGCCGGCTTCATCAAGAGAC
AGCTGGTGGAAACCCGGCAGATCACAAAGCACGTGGCACAGATCCTGGACTCCCGGATGAACACTAAGTA
CGACGAGAATGACAAGCTGATCCGGGAAGTGAAAGTGATCACCCTGAAGTCCAAGCTGGTGTCCGATTTC
CGGAAGGATTTCCAGTTTTACAAAGTGCGCGAGATCAACAACTACCACCACGCCCACGACGCCTACCTGA
ACGCCGTCGTGGGAACCGCCCTGATCAAAAAGTACCCTAAGCTGGAAAGCGAGTTCGTGTACGGCGACTA
CAAGGTGTACGACGTGCGGAAGATGATCGCCAAGAGCGAGCAGGAAATCGGCAAGGCTACCGCCAAGTAC
TTCTTCTACAGCAACATCATGAACTTTTTCAAGACCGAGATTACCCTGGCCAACGGCGAGATCCGGAAGC
GGCCTCTGATCGAGACAAACGGCGAAACCGGGGAGATCGTGTGGGATAAGGGCCGGGATTTTGCCACCGT
GCGGAAAGTGCTGAGCATGCCCCAAGTGAATATCGTGAAAAAGACCGAGGTGCAGACAGGCGGCTTCAGC
AAAGAGTCTATCCTGCCCAAGAGGAACAGCGATAAGCTGATCGCCAGAAAGAAGGACTGGGACCCTAAGA
AGTACGGCGGCTTCGACAGCCCCACCGTGGCCTATTCTGTGCTGGTGGTGGCCAAAGTGGAAAAGGGCAA
GTCCAAGAAACTGAAGAGTGTGAAAGAGCTGCTGGGGATCACCATCATGGAAAGAAGCAGCTTCGAGAAG
AATCCCATCGACTTTCTGGAAGCCAAGGGCTACAAAGAAGTGAAAAAGGACCTGATCATCAAGCTGCCTA
AGTACTCCCTGTTCGAGCTGGAAAACGGCCGGAAGAGAATGCTGGCCTCTGCCGGCGAACTGCAGAAGGG
AAACGAACTGGCCCTGCCCTCCAAATATGTGAACTTCCTGTACCTGGCCAGCCACTATGAGAAGCTGAAG
GGCTCCCCCGAGGATAATGAGCAGAAACAGCTGTTTGTGGAACAGCACAAGCACTACCTGGACGAGATCA
TCGAGCAGATCAGCGAGTTCTCCAAGAGAGTGATCCTGGCCGACGCTAATCTGGACAAAGTGCTGTCCGC
CTACAACAAGCACCGGGATAAGCCCATCAGAGAGCAGGCCGAGAATATCATCCACCTGTTTACCCTGACC
AATCTGGGAGCCCCTGCCGCCTTCAAGTACTTTGACACCACCATCGACCGGAAGAGGTACACCAGCACCA
AAGAGGTGCTGGACGCCACCCTGATCCACCAGAGCATCACCGGCCTGTACGAGACACGGATCGACCTGTC
TCAGCTGGGAGGCGACGGATCCGAATCCGGCAGTGGAGAGGGCAGAGGAAGTCTGCTAACATGCGGTGAC
GTCGAGGAGAATCCTGGCCCAATGGTGAGCAAGGGCGAGGAGGATAACATGGCCATCATCAAGGAGTTCA
TGCGCTTCAAGGTGCACATGGAGGGCTCCGTGAACGGCCACGAGTTCGAGATCGAGGGCGAGGGCGAGGG
CCGCCCCTACGAGGGCACCCAGACCGCCAAGCTGAAGGTGACCAAGGGTGGCCCCCTGCCCTTCGCCTGG
GACATCCTGTCCCCTCAGTTCATGTACGGCTCCAAGGCCTACGTGAAGCACCCCGCCGACATCCCCGACT
ACTTGAAGCTGTCCTTCCCCGAGGGCTTCAAGTGGGAGCGCGTGATGAACTTCGAGGACGGCGGCGTGGT
GACCGTGACCCAGGACTCCTCCCTGCAGGACGGCGAGTTCATCTACAAGGTGAAGCTGCGCGGCACCAAC
TTCCCCTCCGACGGCCCCGTAATGCAGAAGAAAACCATGGGCTGGGAGGCCTCCTCCGAGCGGATGTACC
CCGAGGACGGCGCCCTGAAGGGCGAGATCAAGCAGAGGCTGAAGCTGAAGGACGGCGGCCACTACGACGC
TGAGGTCAAGACCACCTACAAGGCCAAGAAGCCCGTGCAGCTGCCCGGCGCCTACAACGTCAACATCAAG
TTGGACATCACCTCCCACAACGAGGACTACACCATCGTGGAACAGTACGAACGCGCCGAGGGCCGCCACT
CCACCGGCGGCATGGACGAGCTGTACAAGTAAGAATTCCTAGAGCTCGCTGATCAGCCTCGACTGTGCCT
TCTAGTTGCCAGCCATCTGTTGTTTGCCCCTCCCCCGTGCCTTCCTTGACCCTGGAAGGTGCCACTCCCA
CTGTCCTTTCCTAATAAAATGAGGAAATTGCATCGCATTGTCTGAGTAGGTGTCATTCTATTCTGGGGGG
TGGGGTGGGGCAGGACAGCAAGGGGGAGGATTGGGAAGAGAATAGCAGGCATGCTGGGGAGCGGCCGCAG
GAACCCCTAGTGATGGAGTTGGCCACTCCCTCTCTGCGCGCTCGCTCGCTCACTGAGGCCGGGCGACCAA
AGGTCGCCCGACGCCCGGGCTTTGCCCGGGCGGCCTCAGTGAGCGAGCGAGCGCGCAGCTGCCTGCAGGG
GCGCCTGATGCGGTATTTTCTCCTTACGCATCTGTGCGGTATTTCACACCGCATA
[142 nt withheld, positions 8036-8177]
C
[141 nt withheld, positions 8179-8319]
CCTTTGACGTTGGAGTCCACGTTCTTT
[37 nt withheld, positions 8347-8383]
ACCCTATCTCGGGCTATTCTTTTGATTTATAAGGGATTTTGCCGATTTCGGCCTATTGGTTAAAAAATGA
GCTGATTTAACAAAAATTTAACGCGAATTTTAACAAAATATTAACGTTTACAATTTTATGGTGCACTCTC
AGTACAATCTGCTCTGATGCCGCATAGTTAAGCCAGCCCCGACACCCGCCAACACCCGCTGACGCGCCCT
GACGGGCTTGTCTGCTCCCGGCATCCGCTTACAGACAAGCTGTGACCGTCTCCGGGAGCTGCATGTGTCA
GAGGTTTTCACCGTCATCACCGAAACGCGCGAGACGAAAGGGCCTCGTGATACGCCTATTTTTATAGGTT
AATGTCATGATAATAATGGTTTCTTAGACGTCAGGTGGCACTTTTCGGGGAAATGTGCGCGGAACCCCTA
TTTGTTTATTTTTCTAAATACATTCAAATATGTATCCGCTCATGAGACAATAACCCTGATAAATGCTTCA
ATAATATTGAAAAAGGAAGAGTATGAGTATTCAACATTTCCGTGTCGCCCTTATTCCCTTTTTTGCGGCA
TTTTGCCTTCCTGTTTTTGCTCACCCAGAAACGCTGGTGAAAGTAAAAGATGCTGAAGATCAGTTGGGTG
CACGAGTGGGTTACATCGAACTGGATCTCAACAGCGGTAAGATCCTTGAGAGTTTTCGCCCCGAAGAACG
TTTTCCAATGATGAGCACTTTTAAAGTTCTGCTATGTGGCGCGGTATTATCCCGTATTGACGCCGGGCAA
GAGCAACTCGGTCGCCGCATACACTATTCTCAGAATGACTTGGTTGAGTACTCACCAGTCACAGAAAAGC
ATCTTACGGATGGCATGACAGTAAGAGAATTATGCAGTGCTGCCATAACCATGAGTGATAACACTGCGGC
CAACTTACTTCTGACAACGATCGGAGGACCGAAGGAGCTAACCGCTTTTTTGCACAACATGGGGGATCAT
GTAACTCGCCTTGATCGTTGGGAACCGGAGCTGAATGAAGCCATACCAAACGACGAGCGTGACACCACGA
TGCCTGTAGCAATGGCAACAACGTTGCGCAAACTATTAACTGGCGAACTACTTACTCTAGCTTCCCGGCA
ACAATTAATAGACTGGATGGAGGCGGATAAAGTTGCAGGACCACTTCTGCGCTCGGCCCTTCCGGCTGGC
TGGTTTATTGCTGATAAATCTGGAGCCGGTGAGCGTGGAAGCCGCGGTATCATTGCAGCACTGGGGCCAG
ATGGTAAGCCCTCCCGTATCGTAGTTATCTACACGACGGGGAGTCAGGCAACTATGGATGAACGAAATAG
ACAGATCGCTGAGATAGGTGCCTCACTGATTAAGCATTGGTAACTGTCAGACCAAGTTTACTCATATATA
CTTTAGATTGATTTAAAACTTCATTTTTAATTTAAAAGGATCTAGGTGAAGATCCTTTTTGATAATCTCA
TGACCAAAATCCCTTAACGTGAGTTTTCGTTCCACTGAGCGTCAGACCCCGTAGAAAAGATCAAAGGATC
TTC
