>Addgene plasmid #74494 | pBLO1811_arC9_noNLS_human | addgene partial sequence | sequence record 146919 | hU6-F 5'-GAGGGCCTATTTCCCATGATT-3'
AGAGATAATTGGAATTAATTTGACTGTAAACACAAAGATATTAGTACAAAATACGTGACGTAGAAAGTAA
TAATTTCTTGGGTAGTTTGCAGTTTTAAAATTATGTTTTAAAATGGACTATCATATGCTTACCGTAACTT
GAAAGTATTTCGATTTCTTGGCTTTATATATCTTGTGGAAAGGACGAAACACCGGGTCTTCGAGAAGACC
TGTTTAAGAGCTATGCTGGAAACAGCATAGCAAGTTTAAATAAGGCTAGTCCGTTATCAACTTGAAAAAG
TGGCACCGAGTCGGTGCTTTTTTGTTTTAGAGCTAGAAATAGCAAGTTAAAATAAGGCTAGTCCGTTTTT
AGCGCGTGCGCCAATTCTGCAGACAAATGGCTCTAGAGGTACCCGTTACATAACT
