>Addgene plasmid #74494 | pBLO1811_arC9_noNLS_human | addgene partial sequence | sequence record 147073 | mCherry-R 5'-TTGGTCACCTTCAGCTTGG-3'
ATCTCGAACTCGTGGCCGTTCACGGAGCCCTCCATGTGCACCTTGAAGCGCATGAACTCCTTGATGATGG
CCATGTTATCCTCCTCGCCCTTGCTCACCATTGGGCCAGGATTCTCCTCGACGTCACCGCATGTTAGCAG
ACTTCCTCTGCCCTCTCCACTGCCGGATTCGGATCCGTCGCCTCCCAGCTGAGACAGGTCGATCCGTGTC
TCGTACAGGCCGGTGATGCTCTGGTGGATCAGGGTGGCGTCCAGCACCTCTTTGGTGCTGGTGTACCTCT
TCCGGTCGATGGTGGTGTCAAAGTACTTGAAGGCGGCAGGGGCTCCCAGATTGGTCAGGGTAAACAGGTG
GATGATATTCTCGGCCTGCTCTCTGATGGGCTTATCCCGGTGCTTGTTGTAGGCGGACAGCACTTTGTCC
AGATTAGCGTCGGCCAGGATCACTCTCTTGGAGAACTCGCTGATCTGCTCGATGATCTCGTCCAGGTAGT
GCTTGTGCTGTTCCACAAACAGCTGTTTCTGCTCATTATCCTCGGGGGAGCCCTTCAGCTTCTCATAGTG
GCTGGCCAGGTACAGGAAGTTCACATATTTGGAGGGCAGGGCCAGTTCGTTTCCCTTCTGCAGTTCGCCG
GCAGAGGCCAGCATTCTCTTCCGGCCGTTTTCCAGCTCGAACAGGGAGTACTTAGGCAGCTTGATGATCA
GGTCCTTTT
