>Addgene plasmid #74494 | pBLO1811_arC9_noNLS_human | addgene partial sequence | sequence record 149455 | pCBhProF2 5'-agggtttaagggatggttgg-3'
CGATAAGGACAAGAAGTACAGCATCGGCCTGGACATCGGCACCAACTCTGTGGGCTGGGCCGTGATCACC
GACGAGTACAAGGTGCCCAGCAAGAAATTCAAGGTGCTGGGCAACACCGACCGGCACAGCATCAAGAAGA
ACCTGATCGGAGCCCTGCTGTTCGACAGCGGCGAAACAGCCGAGGCCACCCGGCTGAAGAGAACCGCCAG
AAGAAGATACACCAGACGGAAGAACCGGATCTGCTATCTGCAAGAGATCTTCAGCAACGAGATGGCCAAG
GTGGACGACAGCTTCTTCCACAGACTGGAAGAGTCCTTCCTGGTGGAAGAGGATAAGAAGCACGAGCGGC
ACCCCATCTTCGGCAACATCGTGGACGAGGTGGCCTACCACGAGAAGTACCCCACCATCTACCACCTGAG
AAAGAAACTGGTGGACAGCACCGACAAGGCCGACCTGCGGCTGATCTATCTGGCCCTGGCCCACATGATC
AAGTTCCGGGGCCACTTCCTGATCGAGGGCGACCTGAACC
