>Addgene plasmid #74494 | pBLO1811_arC9_noNLS_human | addgene partial sequence | sequence record 150391 | hCas9-REC2-F 5'-CACGAGAAGTACCCCACCATC-3'
GCACCGACAAGGCCGACCTGCGGCTGATCTATCTGGCCCTGGCCCACATGATCAAGTTCCGGGGCCACTT
CCTGATCGAGGGCGACCTGAACCCCGACAACAGCGACGTGGACAAGCTGTTCATCCAGCTGGTGCAGACC
TACAACCAGCTGTTCGAGGAAAACCCCATCAACGCCAGCGGCGTGGACGCCAAGGCCATCCTGTCTGCCA
GACTGAGCAAGAGCAGACGGCTGGAAAATCTGATCGCCCAGCTGCCCGGCGCATCTCCAGCAAACAGTCT
TGCCTTGAGTCTCACAGCAGACCAGATGGTGTCAGCACTGCTCGATGCGGAGCCACCTATACTCTACTCT
GAATACGACCCAACCAGACCGTTCAGCGAGGCTTCAATGATGGGACTCCTGACTAATCTGGCGGACAGGG
AACTTGTGCACATGATCAATTGGGCCAAACGGGTTCCCGGTTTTGTTGACCTTACCCTGCATGATCAGGT
TCATCTGTTGGAATGTGCATGGCTCGAAATACTTATGATTGGGCTCGTATGGAGGTCCATGGAGCACCCT
GGCAAGCTCCTGTTTGCTCCAAATCTCTTGTTGGATCGGAATCAGGGTAAATGTGTCGAAGGAATGGTAG
AGATTTTTGATATGCTCCTGGCAACCTCC
